Addgene plasmid #73126: C8orf55-CD4d3+4-bio
Purpose: EXPRESs plasmid for human erythrocyte surface proteins encoding C8orf55 with rat CD4d3+4-bio
Depositing lab: Gavin Wright. Depositing organization: Wellcome Sanger Institute. Publication: Basigin is a receptor essential for erythrocyte invasion by Plasmodium falciparum. Crosnier C, Bustamante LY, Bartholdson SJ, Bei AK, Theron M, Uchikawa M, Mboup S, Ndir O, Kwiatkowski DP, Duraisingh MT, Rayner JC, Wright GJ. Nature. 2011 Nov 9;480(7378):534-7. doi: 10.1038/nature10606. PubMed 22080952.
Backbone
  Vector backbone: pTT3
  Backbone manufacturer: Yves Durocher, NRC
  Backbone size w/o insert (bp): 6000
  Total vector size (bp): 7208
  Vector type: Mammalian Expression
Growth in bacteria
  Bacterial resistance: Ampicillin, 100 μg/mL
  Growth temperature: 37°C
  Growth strain: DH5alpha
  Copy number: Unknown
Gene/Insert
  Gene/Insert name: C8orf55
  Species: H. sapiens (human)
  Entrez Gene: THEM6 (a.k.a. C8orf55, DSCD75)
  Promoter: CMV
  Tag / fusion protein: ratCD4d3+4 (C terminal on insert); biotinylation peptide (C terminal on insert)
  Cloning method: Restriction Enzyme; 5′ cloning site NotI (not destroyed); 3′ cloning site AscI (not destroyed)
  Sequencing primers: 5′ CMW fwd
Resource information
  A portion of this plasmid was derived from a plasmid made by: pTT3 was obtained from Yves Durocher, National Research Council of Canada-Biotechnology Research Institute
Terms and licenses: Academic/Nonprofit Terms; Industry Terms: Not Available to Industry
How to cite: C8orf55-CD4d3+4-bio was a gift from Gavin Wright (Addgene plasmid # 73126 ; http://n2t.net/addgene:73126 ; RRID:Addgene_73126)
