[The description below was written by a language model from this plasmid's Addgene catalogue record and pLannotate feature annotations shown in this document.]
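Description:
C8orf55-CD4d3+4-bio is a 7,208 bp mammalian expression plasmid built on the pTT3 backbone, one of a set of constructs for producing human erythrocyte surface proteins as soluble recombinant ectodomains. In E. coli it is maintained by a high-copy ColE1/pUC-type origin and selected with ampicillin through the bla gene. Residual lac promoter/operator and short lacI, tet promoter and bla fragments are annotated in the backbone and appear to be cloning remnants rather than functional parts. The backbone also carries an Epstein-Barr virus oriP fragment, which supports episomal retention in cells that supply EBNA1 and so favours high-yield transient expression.

The expression cassette is driven by the human CMV immediate-early enhancer and promoter, followed by adenovirus-derived leader and splice elements and a chimeric intron fragment that enhance mRNA processing and translation. The "PTP" hit on the opposite strand falls within this adenoviral region and is probably an annotation artefact rather than an expressed gene. Downstream, a fragment annotated as a mouse immunoglobulin heavy chain signal sequence lies just ahead of the human C8orf55 (THEM6) coding sequence, cloned between NotI and AscI sites. The insert is followed directly by a fragment of rat CD4, recorded as domains 3 and 4, and a C-terminal biotinylation peptide; the latter is listed in the catalogue fields but not separately annotated in the feature table. A rabbit β-globin polyadenylation signal terminates the transcript.

The CD4d3+4 tag provides a common epitope for detection and quantification, while the biotinylation peptide permits enzymatic monobiotinylation and oriented capture on streptavidin. The associated work used such proteins to screen for erythrocyte receptors of Plasmodium falciparum invasion ligands.
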