Features (pLannotate 1.2.2; 19 found; start..end, strand, type, name):
    659..714     +  polyA_signal   β-globin poly(A) signal: rabbit β-globin polyadenylation signal (Gil and Proudfoot, 1987)
   1228..2909    -  rep_origin     oriP (fragment): Epstein-Barr virus oriP replication origin (Yates et al., 2000)
   3036..3140    +  promoter       AmpR promoter: bla
   3141..4001    +  CDS            AmpR: β-lactamase; bla; confers resistance to ampicillin, carbenicillin, and related antibiotics
   4172..4760    +  rep_origin     ori: high-copy-number ColE1/pMB1/pBR322/pUC origin of replication
   4943..5035    +  CDS            lacI (fragment): lac repressor; lacI; The lac repressor binds to the lac operator to inhibit transcription in E. coli. This inhibition can be relieved by adding lactose or isopropyl-β-D-thiogalactopyranoside (IPTG).
   5048..5069    +  protein_bind   CAP binding site: CAP binding activates transcription in the presence of cAMP. E. coli catabolite activator protein
   5084..5114    +  promoter       lac promoter: promoter for the E. coli lac operon
   5122..5138    +  protein_bind   lac operator: The lac repressor binds to the lac operator to inhibit transcription in E. coli. This inhibition can be relieved by adding lactose or isopropyl-β-D-thiogalactopyranoside (IPTG). lac repressor encoded by lacI
   5208..5224    +  promoter       tet promoter (fragment): E. coli promoter for tetracycline efflux protein gene
   5234..5259    -  CDS            bla(M) (fragment): β-lactamase lacking the signal sequence; bla(M); allows cytosolic expression of β-lactamase
   5433..5812    +  enhancer       CMV enhancer: human cytomegalovirus immediate early enhancer
   5814..6013    +  promoter       CMV promoter: human cytomegalovirus (CMV) immediate early promoter
   6081..6119    +  misc_feature   Ad SA (fragment): adenovirus major late transcript splice acceptor (Friedrich and Soriano, 1991)
   6152..6361    -  CDS            PTP (fragment): TERM_ADE02 - Experimental evidence at protein level: Swiss-Prot protein existence level 1. Protein covalently bound to the viral DNA that acts as a primer for viral genomic replication by DNA strand displacement. Assembles on the viral origin of replication in an initiation complex with viral polymerase, DBP, host NFIA and host POU2F1/OCT1. During initiation, the polymerase covalently couples the first dCTP with Ser- 580 of pTP. The terminal protein stimulates the template activity over 20 fold compared to protein-free templates. Neo-synthesized viral genomes are linked to two preterminal prot
   6392..6481    +  intron         chimeric intron (fragment): chimera between introns from adenovirus and immunoglobulin heavy chain genes
   6500..6546    +  CDS            IgH signal sequence (fragment): signal sequence from the mouse immunoglobulin heavy chain variable region
   6577..7200    +  CDS            THEM6: THEM6_HUMAN - Also known as C8orf55. Experimental evidence at protein level: Swiss-Prot protein existence level 1. From Homo sapiens (Human).
   7201..553     +  CDS            Cd4 (fragment) (across the origin): CD4_RAT - Experimental evidence at protein level: Swiss-Prot protein existence level 1. Integral membrane glycoprotein that plays an essential role in the immune response and serves multiple functions in responses against both external and internal offenses. In T-cells, functions primarily as a coreceptor for MHC class II molecule:peptide complex. The antigens presented by class II peptides are derived from extracellular proteins while class I peptides are derived from cytosolic proteins. Interacts simultaneously with the T-cell receptor (TCR) and the MHC class II presented by antigen presenti
>Addgene plasmid #73126 | C8orf55-CD4d3+4-bio | depositor full sequence | sequence record 137104 | C8orf55-CD4d3+4-bio sequence 7208 bps
GTCGACCTCCATCACGGCCTATAAGAGTGAGGGGGAGTCAGCGGAGTTCTCCTTCCCACTCAACCTTGGA
GAGGAAAGCCTGCAGGGAGAGTTGAGATGGAAGGCAGAGAAGGCTCCTTCTTCCCAGTCCTGGATCACCT
TCTCCCTAAAGAACCAAAAGGTGTCTGTGCAGAAGTCTACTAGCAACCCCAAGTTCCAGCTGTCCGAAAC
GCTCCCACTCACCCTTCAGATACCCCAGGTCTCCCTTCAGTTTGCTGGTTCTGGCAACCTGACCCTGACT
CTGGACAGAGGGATACTGTATCAGGAAGTGAACCTGGTGGTGATGAAAGTGACTCAGCCCGACAGCAACA
CTTTGACCTGTGAGGTGATGGGACCCACCTCACCCAAGATGAGACTGATCTTGAAGCAGGAGAATCAGGA
GGCCAGGGTCTCCAGGCAGGAGAAAGTGATTCAAGTGCAGGCCCCTGAAGCAGGGGTGTGGCAATGTCTA
CTGAGTGAAGGTGAAGAGGTCAAGATGGACTCCAAGATCCAGGTTTTATCCAAAGGGTTGAATTCCGGAT
CACTGCATCATATTCTGGATGCACAGAAAATGGTGTGGAATCATCGTTAAGTCTAGACACGTGATTAATT
AAGGATCCCCCGACCTCGACCTCTGGCTAATAAAGGAAATTTATTTTCATTGCAATAGTGTGTTGGAATT
TTTTGTGTCTCTCACTCGGAAGGACATATGGGAGGGCAAATCATTTGGTCGAGATCCCTCGGAGATCTCT
AGCTAGAGGATCGATCCCCGCCCCGGACGAACTAAACCTGACTACGACATCTCTGCCCCTTCTTCGCGGG
GCAGTGCATGTAATCCCTTCAGTTGGTTGGTACAACTTGCCAACTGGGCCCTGTTCCACATGTGACACGG
GGGGGGACCAAACACAAAGGGGTTCTCTGACTGTAGTTGACATCCTTATAAATGGATGTGCACATTTGCC
AACACTGAGTGGCTTTCATCCTGGAGCAGACTTTGCAGTCTGTGGACTGCAACACAACATTGCCTTTATG
TGTAACTCTTGGCTGAAGCTCTTACACCAATGCTGGGGGACATGTACCTCCCAGGGGCCCAGGAAGACTA
CGGGAGGCTACACCAACGTCAATCAGAGGGGCCTGTGTAGCTACCGATAAGCGGACCCTCAAGAGGGCAT
TAGCAATAGTGTTTATAAGGCCCCCTTGTTAACCCTAAACGGGTAGCATATGCTTCCCGGGTAGTAGTAT
ATACTATCCAGACTAACCCTAATTCAATAGCATATGTTACCCAACGGGAAGCATATGCTATCGAATTAGG
GTTAGTAAAAGGGTCCTAAGGAACAGCGATATCTCCCACCCCATGAGCTGTCACGGTTTTATTTACATGG
GGTCAGGATTCCACGAGGGTAGTGAACCATTTTAGTCACAAGGGCAGTGGCTGAAGATCAAGGAGCGGGC
AGTGAACTCTCCTGAATCTTCGCCTGCTTCTTCATTCTCCTTCGTTTAGCTAATAGAATAACTGCTGAGT
TGTGAACAGTAAGGTGTATGTGAGGTGCTCGAAAACAAGGTTTCAGGTGACGCCCCCAGAATAAAATTTG
GACGGGGGGTTCAGTGGTGGCATTGTGCTATGACACCAATATAACCCTCACAAACCCCTTGGGCAATAAA
TACTAGTGTAGGAATGAAACATTCTGAATATCTTTAACAATAGAAATCCATGGGGTGGGGACAAGCCGTA
AAGACTGGATGTCCATCTCACACGAATTTATGGCTATGGGCAACACATAATCCTAGTGCAATATGATACT
GGGGTTATTAAGATGTGTCCCAGGCAGGGACCAAGACAGGTGAACCATGTTGTTACACTCTATTTGTAAC
AAGGGGAAAGAGAGTGGACGCCGACAGCAGCGGACTCCACTGGTTGTCTCTAACACCCCCGAAAATTAAA
CGGGGCTCCACGCCAATGGGGCCCATAAACAAAGACAAGTGGCCACTCTTTTTTTTGAAATTGTGGAGTG
GGGGCACGCGTCAGCCCCCACACGCCGCCCTGCGGTTTTGGACTGTAAAATAAGGGTGTAATAACTTGGC
TGATTGTAACCCCGCTAACCACTGCGGTCAAACCACTTGCCCACAAAACCACTAATGGCACCCCGGGGAA
TACCTGCATAAGTAGGTGGGCGGGCCAAGATAGGGGCGCGATTGCTGCGATCTGGAGGACAAATTACACA
CACTTGCGCCTGAGCGCCAAGCACAGGGTTGTTGGTCCTCATATTCACGAGGTCGCTGAGAGCACGGTGG
GCTAATGTTGCCATGGGTAGCATATACTACCCAAATATCTGGATAGCATATGCTATCCTAATCTATATCT
GGGTAGCATAGGCTATCCTAATCTATATCTGGGTAGCATATGCTATCCTAATCTATATCTGGGTAGTATA
TGCTATCCTAATTTATATCTGGGTAGCATAGGCTATCCTAATCTATATCTGGGTAGCATATGCTATCCTA
ATCTATATCTGGGTAGTATATGCTATCCTAATCTGTATCCGGGTAGCATATGCTATCCTAATAGAGATTA
GGGTAGTATATGCTATCCTAATTTATATCTGGGTAGCATATACTACCCAAATATCTGGATAGCATATGCT
ATCCTAATCTATATCTGGGTAGCATATGCTATCCTAATCTATATCTGGGTAGCATAGGCTATCCTAATCT
ATATCTGGGTAGCATATGCTATCCTAATCTATATCTGGGTAGTATATGCTATCCTAATTTATATCTGGGT
AGCATAGGCTATCCTAATCTATATCTGGGTAGCATATGCTATCCTAATCTATATCTGGGTAGTATATGCT
ATCCTAATCTGTATCCGGGTAGCATATGCTATCCTCATGATAAGCTGTCAAACATGAGAATTTTCTTGAA
GACGAAAGGGCCTCGTGATACGCCTATTTTTATAGGTTAATGTCATGATAATAATGGTTTCTTAGACGTC
AGGTGGCACTTTTCGGGGAAATGTGCGCGGAACCCCTATTTGTTTATTTTTCTAAATACATTCAAATATG
TATCCGCTCATGAGACAATAACCCTGATAAATGCTTCAATAATATTGAAAAAGGAAGAGTATGAGTATTC
AACATTTCCGTGTCGCCCTTATTCCCTTTTTTGCGGCATTTTGCCTTCCTGTTTTTGCTCACCCAGAAAC
GCTGGTGAAAGTAAAAGATGCTGAAGATCAGTTGGGTGCACGAGTGGGTTACATCGAACTGGATCTCAAC
AGCGGTAAGATCCTTGAGAGTTTTCGCCCCGAAGAACGTTTTCCAATGATGAGCACTTTTAAAGTTCTGC
TATGTGGCGCGGTATTATCCCGTGTTGACGCCGGGCAAGAGCAACTCGGTCGCCGCATACACTATTCTCA
GAATGACTTGGTTGAGTACTCACCAGTCACAGAAAAGCATCTTACGGATGGCATGACAGTAAGAGAATTA
TGCAGTGCTGCCATAACCATGAGTGATAACACTGCGGCCAACTTACTTCTGACAACGATCGGAGGACCGA
AGGAGCTAACCGCTTTTTTGCACAACATGGGGGATCATGTAACTCGCCTTGATCGTTGGGAACCGGAGCT
GAATGAAGCCATACCAAACGACGAGCGTGACACCACGATGCCTGCAGCAATGGCAACAACGTTGCGCAAA
CTATTAACTGGCGAACTACTTACTCTAGCTTCCCGGCAACAATTAATAGACTGGATGGAGGCGGATAAAG
TTGCAGGACCACTTCTGCGCTCGGCCCTTCCGGCTGGCTGGTTTATTGCTGATAAATCTGGAGCCGGTGA
GCGTGGGTCTCGCGGTATCATTGCAGCACTGGGGCCAGATGGTAAGCCCTCCCGTATCGTAGTTATCTAC
ACGACGGGGAGTCAGGCAACTATGGATGAACGAAATAGACAGATCGCTGAGATAGGTGCCTCACTGATTA
AGCATTGGTAACTGTCAGACCAAGTTTACTCATATATACTTTAGATTGATTTAAAACTTCATTTTTAATT
TAAAAGGATCTAGGTGAAGATCCTTTTTGATAATCTCATGACCAAAATCCCTTAACGTGAGTTTTCGTTC
CACTGAGCGTCAGACCCCGTAGAAAAGATCAAAGGATCTTCTTGAGATCCTTTTTTTCTGCGCGTAATCT
GCTGCTTGCAAACAAAAAAACCACCGCTACCAGCGGTGGTTTGTTTGCCGGATCAAGAGCTACCAACTCT
TTTTCCGAAGGTAACTGGCTTCAGCAGAGCGCAGATACCAAATACTGTTCTTCTAGTGTAGCCGTAGTTA
GGCCACCACTTCAAGAACTCTGTAGCACCGCCTACATACCTCGCTCTGCTAATCCTGTTACCAGTGGCTG
CTGCCAGTGGCGATAAGTCGTGTCTTACCGGGTTGGACTCAAGACGATAGTTACCGGATAAGGCGCAGCG
GTCGGGCTGAACGGGGGGTTCGTGCACACAGCCCAGCTTGGAGCGAACGACCTACACCGAACTGAGATAC
CTACAGCGTGAGCTATGAGAAAGCGCCACGCTTCCCGAAGGGAGAAAGGCGGACAGGTATCCGGTAAGCG
GCAGGGTCGGAACAGGAGAGCGCACGAGGGAGCTTCCAGGGGGAAACGCCTGGTATCTTTATAGTCCTGT
CGGGTTTCGCCACCTCTGACTTGAGCGTCGATTTTTGTGATGCTCGTCAGGGGGGCGGAGCCTATGGAAA
AACGCCAGCAACGCGGCCTTTTTACGGTTCCTGGCCTTTTGCTGGCCTTTTGCTCACATGTTCTTTCCTG
CGTTATCCCCTGATTCTGTGGATAACCGTATTACCGCCTTTGAGTGAGCTGATACCGCTCGCCGCAGCCG
AACGACCGAGCGCAGCGAGTCAGTGAGCGAGGAAGCGGAAGAGCGCCCAATACGCAAACCGCCTCTCCCC
GCGCGTTGGCCGATTCATTAATGCAGCTGGCACGACAGGTTTCCCGACTGGAAAGCGGGCAGTGAGCGCA
ACGCAATTAATGTGAGTTAGCTCACTCATTAGGCACCCCAGGCTTTACACTTTATGCTTCCGGCTCGTAT
GTTGTGTGGAATTGTGAGCGGATAACAATTTCACACAGGAAACAGCTATGACCATGATTACGCCAAGCTC
TAGCTAGAGGTCGACCAATTCTCATGTTTGACAGCTTATCATCGCAGATCCGGGCAACGTTGTTGCCATT
GCTGCAGGCGCAGAACTGGTAGGTATGGAAGATCTATACATTGAATCAATATTGGCAATTAGCCATATTA
GTCATTGGTTATATAGCATAAATCAATATTGGCTATTGGCCATTGCATACGTTGTATCTATATCATAATA
TGTACATTTATATTGGCTCATGTCCAATATGACCGCCATGTTGACATTGATTATTGACTAGTTATTAATA
GTAATCAATTACGGGGTCATTAGTTCATAGCCCATATATGGAGTTCCGCGTTACATAACTTACGGTAAAT
GGCCCGCCTGGCTGACCGCCCAACGACCCCCGCCCATTGACGTCAATAATGACGTATGTTCCCATAGTAA
CGCCAATAGGGACTTTCCATTGACGTCAATGGGTGGAGTATTTACGGTAAACTGCCCACTTGGCAGTACA
TCAAGTGTATCATATGCCAAGTCCGCCCCCTATTGACGTCAATGACGGTAAATGGCCCGCCTGGCATTAT
GCCCAGTACATGACCTTACGGGACTTTCCTACTTGGCAGTACATCTACGTATTAGTCATCGCTATTACCA
TGGTGATGCGGTTTTGGCAGTACACCAATGGGCGTGGATAGCGGTTTGACTCACGGGGATTTCCAAGTCT
CCACCCCATTGACGTCAATGGGAGTTTGTTTTGGCACCAAAATCAACGGGACTTTCCAAAATGTCGTAAT
AACCCCGCCCCGTTGACGCAAATGGGCGGTAGGCGTGTACGGTGGGAGGTCTATATAAGCAGAGCTCGTT
TAGTGAACCGTCAGATCCTCACTCTCTTCCGCATCGCTGTCTGCGAGGGCCAGCTGTTGGGCTCGCGGTT
GAGGACAAACTCTTCGCGGTCTTTCCAGTACTCTTGGATCGGAAACCCGTCGGCCTCCGAACGGTACTCC
GCCACCGAGGGACCTGAGCGAGTCCGCATCGACCGGATCGGAAAACCTCTCGAGAAAGGCGTCTAACCAG
TCACAGTCGCAAGGTAGGCTGAGCACCGTGGCGGGCGGCAGCGGGTGGCGGTCGGGGTTGTTTCTGGCGG
AGGTGCTGCTGATGATGTAATTAAAGTAGGCGGTCTTGAGACGGCGGATGGTCGAGGTGAGGTGTGGCAG
GCTTGAGATCCAGCTGTTGGGGTGAGTACTCCCTCTCAAAAGCGGGCATTACTTCTGCGCTAAGATTGTC
AGTTTCCAAAAACGAGGAGGATTTGATATTCACCTGGCCCGATCTGGCCATACACTTGAGTGACAATGAC
ATCCACTTTGCCTTTCTCTCCACAGGTGTCCACTCCCAGGTCCAAGTTTAAACTGCGGCCGCCACCATGG
CTGGACTGCTGGTCGCTCTGCTGGCTCTGGGACTGGCCGTGTTCGCCCTGCTGGACGTGTGGTATCTCGT
GCGGCTGCCCTGTGCCGTGCTGAGAGCCAGACTGCTGCAGCCCAGAGTGCGGGATCTCCTGGCCGAACAG
AGATTCCCCGGCAGAGTGCTGCCCAGCGACCTGGATCTGCTGCTGCACATGAACAACGCCAGATACCTGA
GAGAGGCCGACTTCGCCAGAGTGGCCCACCTGACCAGATGTGGCGTGCTGGGCGCCCTGAGAGAGCTGAG
AGCCCACACAGTGCTGGCCGCTAGCTGTGCTAGGCATAGAAGAAGCCTGCGGCTGCTGGAACCCTTCGAA
GTGCGGACCAGGCTGCTGGGCTGGGACGACCGGGCCTTCTACCTGGAAGCCAGATTCGTGAGCCTGCGGG
ACGGCTTTGTGTGTGCCCTGCTGCGGTTCAGACAGCATCTGCTGGGCACCAGCCCCGAAAGAGTCGTGCA
GCATCTCTGTCAGAGAAGAGTGGAGCCCCCCGAGCTGCCTGCTGATCTGCAGCACTGGATCAGCTACAAC
GAGGCCAGCTCCCAGCTGCTGAGAATGGAAAGCGGCCTGAGCGACGTGACCAAGGACCAGGGCGCGCC
