>Addgene plasmid #73126 | C8orf55-CD4d3+4-bio | addgene partial sequence | sequence record 140458 | rb_glob_PA_term-R 5'-CCCATATGTCCTTCCGAGTG-3'
AATTTCCTTTATTAGCCAGAGGTCGAGGTCGGGGGATCCTTAATTAATCACGTGTCTAGACTTAACGATG
ATTCCACACCATTTTCTGTGCATCCAGAATATGATGCAGTGATCCGGAATTCAACCCTTTGGATAAAACC
TGGATCTTGGAGTCCATCTTGACCTCTTCACCTTCACTCAGTAGACATTGCCACACCCCTGCTTCAGGGG
CCTGCACTTGAATCACTTTCTCCTGCCTGGAGACCCTGGCCTCCTGATTCTCCTGCTTCAAGATCAGTCT
CATCTTGGGTGAGGTGGGTCCCATCACCTCACAGGTCAAAGTGTTGCTGTCGGGCTGAGTCACTTTCATC
ACCACCAGGTTCACTTCCTGATACAGTATCCCTCTGTCCAGAGTCAGGGTCAGGTTGCCAGAACCAGCAA
ACTGAAGGGAGACCTGGGGTATCTGAAGGGTGAGTGGGAGCGTTTCGGACAGCTGGAACTTGGGGTTGCT
AGTAGACTTCTGCACAGACACCTTTTGGTTCTTTAGGGAGAAGGTGATCCAGGACTGGGAAGAAGGAGCC
TTCTCTGCCTTCCATCTCAACTCTCCCTGCAGGCTTTCCTCTCCAAGGTTGAGTGGGAAGGAGAACTCCG
CTGACTCCCCCTCACTCTTATAGGCCGTGATGGAGGTCGACGGCGCGCCCTGGTCCTTGGTCACGTCGCT
CAGGCCGCTTTCCATTCTCAGCAGCTGGGAGCTGGCCTCGTTGTAGCTGATCCAGTGCTGCAGATCAGCA
GGCAGCTCGG
