>Addgene plasmid #73126 | C8orf55-CD4d3+4-bio | addgene partial sequence | sequence record 140808 | pMT2-F 5'-TTGCCTTTCTCTCCACAGGT-3'
ACCATGGCTGGACTGCTGGTCGCTCTGCTGGCTCTGGGACTGGCCGTGTTCGCCCTGCTGGACGTGTGGT
ATCTCGTGCGGCTGCCCTGTGCCGTGCTGAGAGCCAGACTGCTGCAGCCCAGAGTGCGGGATCTCCTGGC
CGAACAGAGATTCCCCGGCAGAGTGCTGCCCAGCGACCTGGATCTGCTGCTGCACATGAACAACGCCAGA
TACCTGAGAGAGGCCGACTTCGCCAGAGTGGCCCACCTGACCAGATGTGGCGTGCTGGGCGCCCTGAGAG
AGCTGAGAGCCCACACAGTGCTGGCCGCTAGCTGTGCTAGGCATAGAAGAAGCCTGCGGCTGCTGGAACC
CTTCGAAGTGCGGACCAGGCTGCTGGGCTGGGACGACCGGGCCTTCTACCTGGAAGCCAGATTCGTGAGC
CTGCGGGACGGCTTTGTGTGTGCCCTGCTGCGGTTCAGACAGCATCTGCTGGGCACCAGCCCCGAAAGAG
TCGTGCAGCATCTCTGTCAGAGAAGAGTGGAGCCCCCCGAGCTGCCTGCTGATCTGCAGCACTGGATCAG
CTACAACGAGGCCAGCTCCCAGCTGCTGAGAATGGAAAGCGGCCTGAGCGACGTGACCAAGGACCAGGGC
GCGCCGTCGACCTCCATCACGGCCTATAAGAGTGAGGGGGAGTCAGCGGAGTTCTCCTTCCCACTCAACC
TTGGAGAGGAA
